Addgene plasmid #243063: AiP1648 - pAAV-AiE2316m-minBG-SYFP2-WPRE3-BGHpA
Purpose: AiE2316m is an enhancer sequence designed to drive AAV-mediated transgene expression in specific population sof brain cells.
Depositing lab: Allen Institute for Brain Science & Bosiljka Tasic. Depositing organization: Allen Institute.
Backbone
  Vector backbone: pAAV2
  Vector type: AAV
Growth in bacteria
  Bacterial resistance: Ampicillin, 100 μg/mL
  Growth temperature: 37°C
  Growth strain: NEB Stable
  Copy number: High Copy
Gene/Insert
  Gene/Insert name: SYFP2
  Species: Synthetic
  Cloning method: Gibson Cloning
Terms and licenses: Academic/Nonprofit Terms; Industry Terms: Not Available to Industry
How to cite: AiP1648 - pAAV-AiE2316m-minBG-SYFP2-WPRE3-BGHpA was a gift from Allen Institute for Brain Science & Bosiljka Tasic (Addgene plasmid # 243063 ; http://n2t.net/addgene:243063 ; RRID:Addgene_243063)
