[The description below was written by a language model from this plasmid's Addgene catalogue record and pLannotate feature annotations shown in this document.]
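Description:
AiP1648 - pAAV-AiE2316m-minBG-SYFP2-WPRE3-BGHpA is an adeno-associated virus transfer plasmid built on a pAAV2 backbone, intended for packaging a recombinant AAV genome that reports the activity of a candidate brain-cell enhancer. The 4.7 kb plasmid is maintained in bacteria through a high-copy ColE1/pUC-type origin and selected with ampicillin via the β-lactamase gene and its own promoter. An f1 phage origin and small remnants of pBR322 bom and rop sequences are also present in the backbone. AAV2 inverted terminal repeats flank the expression cassette. One is annotated in full, while the other is detected only as short fragments, which is common for these structured, recombination-prone repeats in sequencing-based annotation.

Between the ITRs, the payload is a simple enhancer-reporter unit. According to the construct name, the AiE2316m enhancer sits upstream of a minimal beta-globin promoter (minBG). Neither element is picked up in the automated feature table, but an unannotated stretch upstream of the reporter would accommodate them. A minimal promoter has little activity on its own, so expression depends on the enhancer, which is designed to restrict transgene expression to specific populations of brain cells. The record does not state which populations. The reporter is SYFP2, a rapidly maturing monomeric yellow fluorescent protein derived from Aequorea victoria. It is followed by WPRE3, a shortened woodchuck hepatitis virus posttranscriptional element (annotated as two WPRE fragments) that boosts transcript expression, and by the bovine growth hormone polyadenylation signal. The construct is typically used to label the targeted cells fluorescently after AAV delivery and to assess enhancer specificity.
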