Features (pLannotate 1.2.2; 14 found; start..end, strand, type, name):
     12..39      +  repeat_region  AAV2 ITR (fragment): inverted terminal repeat of adeno-associated virus serotype 2 inverted
     68..95      +  repeat_region  AAV2 ITR (fragment): inverted terminal repeat of adeno-associated virus serotype 2 inverted
    764..1480    +  CDS            SYFP2: SYFP2 is a basic (constitutively fluorescent) yellow fluorescent protein published in 2006, derived from Aequorea victoria. It is reported to be a very rapidly-maturing monomer with moderate acid sensitivity.
   1520..1677    +  misc_feature   WPRE (fragment): woodchuck hepatitis virus posttranscriptional regulatory element
   1683..1763    +  misc_feature   WPRE (fragment): woodchuck hepatitis virus posttranscriptional regulatory element
   1780..1891    +  polyA_signal   bGH poly(A) signal: bovine growth hormone polyadenylation signal
   2009..2149    +  repeat_region  AAV2 ITR: inverted terminal repeat of adeno-associated virus serotype 2 inverted
   2154..2205    -  misc_feature   bom (fragment): basis of mobility region from pBR322
   2224..2679    +  rep_origin     f1 ori (sequence partly withheld): f1 bacteriophage origin of replication; arrow indicates direction of (+) strand synthesis
   2680..2729    -  misc_feature   bom (fragment): basis of mobility region from pBR322
   2831..2866    -  CDS            rop (fragment): Rop protein, which maintains plasmids at low copy number; rop
   2961..3065    +  promoter       AmpR promoter: bla
   3066..3926    +  CDS            AmpR: β-lactamase; bla; confers resistance to ampicillin, carbenicillin, and related antibiotics
   4097..4685    +  rep_origin     ori: high-copy-number ColE1/pMB1/pBR322/pUC origin of replication
>Addgene plasmid #243063 | AiP1648 - pAAV-AiE2316m-minBG-SYFP2-WPRE3-BGHpA | addgene full sequence | sequence record 490985 | Addgene NGS Result
CCTGCAGGCAGCTGCGCGCTCGCTCGCTCACTGAGGCCGCCCGGGCGTCGGGCGACCTTTGGTCGCCCGG
CCTCAGTGAGCGAGCGAGCGCGCAGAGAGGGAGTGGCCAACTCCATCACTAGGGGTTCCTGCGGCCACAC
GCGTTGTAAGAGTAATAATCGGCAGAATAGCCCATTACCGCTACACTGACCCTTCAAAGAAGCCCTTCCA
GACAGCCAGTGTTGCAAACACTCAATCTAACGCTCTGTTCTGAAGAATTAAAACATCAGTGCTGGTACCT
GACCGAGTGAGATGATCTCGCCGTTAGTAAGTTGCTTGATGTCTCTGAACCTAAGTCCCCTCGTCTTCAA
GAGAGTGTAATAATGACGTGTGCCTCAGATGCCTCTTACAGGATAAATGGCGGACTATACGGGACTTGTC
TGACACAATGCCCAGCACTTGCTGGGAACTGAACAGGAGGAAGTTGAGGATTCCTGAGCATGTAGCCAAG
AAACCAACCGTAATGAGCATCGTCCCCTCATTACCCGGACAGTAATGAGCACAGTGTTGCCAGTTCCAAG
CCAAGCCCTCCAACTTTCGCCGACCTTTCACTCACAGCCCTAGAGTTGCCAGGATCAATACTTCATATTG
AAGAGGCGCATTGTATGTACACAAGAAACGACCGGAGCTCGGGCTGGGCATAAAAGTCAGGGCAGAGCCA
TCTATTGCTTACATTTGCTTCTGGGATCCAGATCTTTCGAAGCTAGCGCTACCGGTCGCCACCATGGTGA
GCAAGGGCGAGGAGCTGTTCACCGGGGTGGTGCCCATCCTGGTCGAGCTGGACGGCGACGTAAACGGCCA
CAAGTTCAGCGTGTCCGGCGAGGGCGAGGGCGATGCCACCTACGGCAAGCTGACCCTGAAGCTGATCTGC
ACCACCGGCAAGCTGCCCGTGCCCTGGCCCACCCTCGTGACCACCCTGGGCTACGGCGTGCAGTGCTTCG
CCCGCTACCCCGACCACATGAAGCAGCACGACTTCTTCAAGTCCGCCATGCCCGAAGGCTACGTCCAGGA
GCGCACCATCTTCTTCAAGGACGACGGCAACTACAAGACCCGCGCCGAGGTGAAGTTCGAGGGCGACACC
CTGGTGAACCGCATCGAGCTGAAGGGCATCGACTTCAAGGAGGACGGCAACATCCTGGGGCACAAGCTGG
AGTACAACTACAACAGCCACAACGTCTATATCACCGCCGACAAGCAGAAGAACGGCATCAAGGCCAACTT
CAAGATCCGCCACAACATCGAGGACGGCGGCGTGCAGCTCGCCGACCACTACCAGCAGAACACCCCCATC
GGCGACGGCCCCGTGCTGCTGCCCGACAACCACTACCTGAGCTACCAGTCCAAGCTGAGCAAAGACCCCA
ACGAGAAGCGCGATCACATGGTCCTGCTGGAGTTCGTGACCGCCGCCGGGATCACTCTCGGCATGGACGA
GCTGTACAAGTAAGTCGACGGCGCGCCGCGGCCGCGAATTCGATATCATAATCAACCTCTGGATTACAAA
ATTTGTGAAAGATTGACTGGTATTCTTAACTATGTTGCTCCTTTTACGCTATGTGGATACGCTGCTTTAA
TGCCTTTGTATCATGCTATTGCTTCCCGTATGGCTTTCATTTTCTCCTCCTTGTATAAATCCTGGTTAGT
TCTTGCCACGGCGGAACTCATCGCCGCCTGCCTTGCCCGCTGCTGGACAGGGGCTCGGCTGTTGGGCACT
GACAATTCCGTGGCTCGAGAGATCTTCGACTGTGCCTTCTAGTTGCCAGCCATCTGTTGTTTGCCCCTCC
CCCGTGCCTTCCTTGACCCTGGAAGGTGCCACTCCCACTGTCCTTTCCTAATAAAATGAGGAAATTGCAT
CGCATTGTCTGAGTAGGTGTCATTCTATTCTGGGGGGTGGGGTGGGGCAGGACAGCAAGGGGGAGGATTG
GGAAGACAATAGCAGGCATGAGATCTCACGTGCGGACCGAGCGGCCGCAGGAACCCCTAGTGATGGAGTT
GGCCACTCCCTCTCTGCGCGCTCGCTCGCTCACTGAGGCCGGGCGACCAAAGGTCGCCCGACGCCCGGGC
TTTGCCCGGGCGGCCTCAGTGAGCGAGCGAGCGCGCAGCTGCCTGCAGGGGCGCCTGATGCGGTATTTTC
TCCTTACGCATCTGTGCGGTATTTCACACCGCATA
[95 nt withheld, positions 2206-2300]
T
[46 nt withheld, positions 2302-2347]
C
[141 nt withheld, positions 2349-2489]
CCTTTGACGTTGGAGTCCACGTTCTTT
[37 nt withheld, positions 2517-2553]
ACTCTATCTCGGGCTATTCTTTTGATTTATAAGGGATTTTGCCGATTTCGGTCTATTGGTTAAAAAATGA
GCTGATTTAACAAAAATTTAACGCGAATTTTAACAAAATATTAACGTTTACAATTTTATGGTGCACTCTC
AGTACAATCTGCTCTGATGCCGCATAGTTAAGCCAGCCCCGACACCCGCCAACACCCGCTGACGCGCCCT
GACGGGCTTGTCTGCTCCCGGCATCCGCTTACAGACAAGCTGTGACCGTCTCCGGGAGCTGCATGTGTCA
GAGGTTTTCACCGTCATCACCGAAACGCGCGAGACGAAAGGGCCTCGTGATACGCCTATTTTTATAGGTT
AATGTCATGATAATAATGGTTTCTTAGACGTCAGGTGGCACTTTTCGGGGAAATGTGCGCGGAACCCCTA
TTTGTTTATTTTTCTAAATACATTCAAATATGTATCCGCTCATGAGACAATAACCCTGATAAATGCTTCA
ATAATATTGAAAAAGGAAGAGTATGAGTATTCAACATTTCCGTGTCGCCCTTATTCCCTTTTTTGCGGCA
TTTTGCCTTCCTGTTTTTGCTCACCCAGAAACGCTGGTGAAAGTAAAAGATGCTGAAGATCAGTTGGGTG
CACGAGTGGGTTACATCGAACTGGATCTCAACAGCGGTAAGATCCTTGAGAGTTTTCGCCCCGAAGAACG
TTTTCCAATGATGAGCACTTTTAAAGTTCTGCTATGTGGCGCGGTATTATCCCGTATTGACGCCGGGCAA
GAGCAACTCGGTCGCCGCATACACTATTCTCAGAATGACTTGGTTGAGTACTCACCAGTCACAGAAAAGC
ATCTTACGGATGGCATGACAGTAAGAGAATTATGCAGTGCTGCCATAACCATGAGTGATAACACTGCGGC
CAACTTACTTCTGACAACGATCGGAGGACCGAAGGAGCTAACCGCTTTTTTGCACAACATGGGGGATCAT
GTAACTCGCCTTGATCGTTGGGAACCGGAGCTGAATGAAGCCATACCAAACGACGAGCGTGACACCACGA
TGCCTGTAGCAATGGCAACAACGTTGCGCAAACTATTAACTGGCGAACTACTTACTCTAGCTTCCCGGCA
ACAATTAATAGACTGGATGGAGGCGGATAAAGTTGCAGGACCACTTCTGCGCTCGGCCCTTCCGGCTGGC
TGGTTTATTGCTGATAAATCTGGAGCCGGTGAGCGTGGGTCTCGCGGTATCATTGCAGCACTGGGGCCAG
ATGGTAAGCCCTCCCGTATCGTAGTTATCTACACGACGGGGAGTCAGGCAACTATGGATGAACGAAATAG
ACAGATCGCTGAGATAGGTGCCTCACTGATTAAGCATTGGTAACTGTCAGACCAAGTTTACTCATATATA
CTTTAGATTGATTTAAAACTTCATTTTTAATTTAAAAGGATCTAGGTGAAGATCCTTTTTGATAATCTCA
TGACCAAAATCCCTTAACGTGAGTTTTCGTTCCACTGAGCGTCAGACCCCGTAGAAAAGATCAAAGGATC
TTCTTGAGATCCTTTTTTTCTGCGCGTAATCTGCTGCTTGCAAACAAAAAAACCACCGCTACCAGCGGTG
GTTTGTTTGCCGGATCAAGAGCTACCAACTCTTTTTCCGAAGGTAACTGGCTTCAGCAGAGCGCAGATAC
CAAATACTGTTCTTCTAGTGTAGCCGTAGTTAGGCCACCACTTCAAGAACTCTGTAGCACCGCCTACATA
CCTCGCTCTGCTAATCCTGTTACCAGTGGCTGCTGCCAGTGGCGATAAGTCGTGTCTTACCGGGTTGGAC
TCAAGACGATAGTTACCGGATAAGGCGCAGCGGTCGGGCTGAACGGGGGGTTCGTGCACACAGCCCAGCT
TGGAGCGAACGACCTACACCGAACTGAGATACCTACAGCGTGAGCTATGAGAAAGCGCCACGCTTCCCGA
AGGGAGAAAGGCGGACAGGTATCCGGTAAGCGGCAGGGTCGGAACAGGAGAGCGCACGAGGGAGCTTCCA
GGGGGAAACGCCTGGTATCTTTATAGTCCTGTCGGGTTTCGCCACCTCTGACTTGAGCGTCGATTTTTGT
GATGCTCGTCAGGGGGGCGGAGCCTATGGAAAAACGCCAGCAACGCGGCCTTTTTACGGTTCCTGGCCTT
TTGCTGGCCTTTTGCTCACATGT
